Addgene plasmid #75579: TTK gRNA (BRDN0001145152)
Purpose: 3rd generation lentiviral gRNA plasmid targeting human TTK
Depositing lab: John Doench & David Root. Depositing organization: Broad Institute. Publication: Optimized sgRNA design to maximize activity and minimize off-target effects of CRISPR-Cas9. Doench JG, Fusi N, Sullender M, Hegde M, Vaimberg EW, Donovan KF, Smith I, Tothova Z, Wilen C, Orchard R, Virgin HW, Listgarten J, Root DE. Nat Biotechnol. 2016 Jan 18. doi: 10.1038/nbt.3437. PubMed 26780180.
Backbone
  Vector backbone: lentiGuide-Puro
  Backbone manufacturer: Zhang Lab (Addgene plasmid # 52963)
  Vector type: Mammalian Expression, Lentiviral, CRISPR
  Selectable markers: Puromycin
Growth in bacteria
  Bacterial resistance: Ampicillin, 100 μg/mL
  Growth temperature: 37°C
  Growth strain: DH5alpha
  Copy number: High Copy
Gene/Insert
  Gene/Insert name: TTK (alt names: TTK; NM_001166691.1)
  gRNA/shRNA sequence: AAAGACAGGTTGCTCAAAAG
  Species: H. sapiens (human)
  Entrez Gene: TTK (a.k.a. CT96, ESK, MPH1, MPS1, MPS1L1, PYT)
  Promoter: hU6
  Cloning method: Unknown
  Sequencing primers: 5′ U6-F; 3′ pS2-R
Terms and licenses: Academic/Nonprofit Terms; Industry Terms: Not Available to Industry
Depositor comments: The gRNA was designed to target the following Genbank reference sequence(s): NM_001166691.1,NM_003318.4. Note that this plasmid does NOT contain Cas9. It should be used in conjunction with lentiCas9-Blast (Addgene #52962) or otherwise with cell lines already expressing Cas9. Browse the full kinome gRNA library at http://www.addgene.org/pooled-library/broadgpp-human-kinome/ or visit http://www.broadinstitute.org/rnai/public/ for detailed protocols and information.
How to cite: TTK gRNA (BRDN0001145152) was a gift from John Doench & David Root (Addgene plasmid # 75579 ; http://n2t.net/addgene:75579 ; RRID:Addgene_75579)
