[The description below was written by a language model from this plasmid's Addgene catalogue record and the feature table of its GenBank file.]
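Description:
TTK gRNA (BRDN0001145152) is a third-generation lentiviral CRISPR guide plasmid built on the lentiGuide-Puro backbone. It delivers a single guide RNA against human TTK, the kinase also known as MPS1. The circular construct is 8,323 bp. It is propagated in E. coli from a high-copy ColE1/pUC-type origin under ampicillin selection (beta-lactamase), and it also carries an f1 origin and an SV40 origin from the backbone.

The lentiviral transfer cassette begins with an RSV promoter fused to a truncated HIV-1 5' LTR, which drives Tat-independent production of the genomic RNA in packaging cells. This is followed by the Psi packaging signal and the Rev response element for nuclear export. Next, a human U6 RNA polymerase III promoter transcribes the TTK-specific spacer fused to the Streptococcus pyogenes Cas9 gRNA scaffold. A cPPT/CTS element, which aids nuclear import of the viral genome, follows the scaffold. Downstream, an intron-containing EF-1-alpha promoter drives puromycin N-acetyltransferase so that transduced mammalian cells can be selected. A WPRE enhances transcript expression, and the cassette ends in a self-inactivating (Delta-U3) 3' LTR followed by an SV40 polyadenylation signal.

The plasmid does not encode Cas9, so it must be used with a separate Cas9 vector or in cells that already express the nuclease. According to the record, the guide was designed against two TTK reference transcripts and belongs to a human kinome gRNA collection associated with work on optimised sgRNA design. Its typical use is Cas9-mediated knockout of TTK in human cells by lentiviral transduction.
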