LOCUS       Exported 8323 bp ds-DNA circular SYN 13-MAY-2021
DEFINITION  3rd generation lentiviral gRNA plasmid targeting human TTK.
ACCESSION   .
VERSION     .
KEYWORDS    TTK gRNA (BRDN0001145152)
SOURCE      synthetic DNA construct
  ORGANISM  synthetic DNA construct
REFERENCE   1 (bases 1 to 8323)
  AUTHORS   Doench JG, Fusi N, Sullender M, Hegde M, Vaimberg EW, Donovan KF,
            Smith I, Tothova Z, Wilen C, Orchard R, Virgin HW, Listgarten J,
            Root DE
  TITLE     Optimized sgRNA design to maximize activity and minimize off-target
            effects of CRISPR-Cas9.
  JOURNAL   Nat Biotechnol. 2016 Jan 18. doi: 10.1038/nbt.3437.
  PUBMED    26780180
REFERENCE   2 (bases 1 to 8323)
  AUTHORS   .
  TITLE     Direct Submission
  JOURNAL   Exported May 13, 2021 from SnapGene Server 1.1.58
            http://www.snapgene.com
FEATURES             Location/Qualifiers
     source          1..8323
                     /organism="synthetic DNA construct"
                     /mol_type="other DNA"
     promoter        87..1265
                     /label=EF-1-alpha promoter
                     /note="strong constitutive promoter for human elongation
                     factor EF-1-alpha"
     intron          318..1256
                     /label=EF-1-alpha intron A
                     /note="intron upstream of the start codon of human
                     EF-1-alpha"
     primer_bind     1213..1233
                     /label=EF1a-F
                     /note="Human elongation factor-1a promoter, forward primer"
     CDS             1278..1877
                     /codon_start=1
                     /gene="pac from Streptomyces alboniger"
                     /product="puromycin N-acetyltransferase"
                     /label=PuroR
                     /note="confers resistance to puromycin"
                     /translation="MTEYKPTVRLATRDDVPRAVRTLAAAFADYPATRHTVDPDRHIER
                     VTELQELFLTRVGLDIGKVWVADDGAAVAVWTTPESVEAGAVFAEIGPRMAELSGSRLA
                     AQQQMEGLLAPHRPKEPAWFLATVGVSPDHQGKGLGSAVVLPGVEAAERAGVPAFLETS
                     APRNLPFYERLGFTVTADVEVPEGPRTWCMTRKPGA"
     primer_bind     complement(1278..1297)
                     /label=Puro-R
                     /note="Puromycin resistance gene, reverse primer. Also
                     called puro-variant-R"
     primer_bind     1774..1794
                     /label=Puro-F
                     /note="Puromycin resistance gene, forward primer"
     misc_feature    1893..2481
                     /label=WPRE
                     /note="woodchuck hepatitis virus posttranscriptional
                     regulatory element"
     primer_bind     complement(1946..1966)
                     /label=WPRE-R
                     /note="WPRE, reverse primer"
     CDS             complement(2364..2375)
                     /codon_start=1
                     /product="Factor Xa recognition and cleavage site"
                     /label=Factor Xa site
                     /translation="IEGR"
     LTR             2553..2786
                     /label=3' LTR (Delta-U3)
                     /note="self-inactivating 3' long terminal repeat (LTR) from
                     HIV-1"
     polyA_signal    2864..2985
                     /label=SV40 poly(A) signal
                     /note="SV40 polyadenylation signal"
     primer_bind     complement(2901..2920)
                     /label=SV40pA-R
                     /note="SV40 polyA, reverse primer"
     primer_bind     2955..2974
                     /label=EBV-rev
                     /note="SV40 polyA terminator, reverse primer"
     rep_origin      3025..3160
                     /label=SV40 ori
                     /note="SV40 origin of replication"
     primer_bind     3087..3106
                     /label=SV40pro-F
                     /note="SV40 promoter/origin, forward primer"
     primer_bind     complement(3180..3199)
                     /label=T7
                     /note="T7 promoter, forward primer"
     promoter        complement(3181..3199)
                     /label=T7 promoter
                     /note="promoter for bacteriophage T7 RNA polymerase"
     primer_bind     complement(3209..3226)
                     /label=M13 Forward
                     /note="In lacZ gene. Also called M13-F20 or M13 (-21)
                     Forward"
     primer_bind     complement(3209..3225)
                     /label=M13 fwd
                     /note="common sequencing primer, one of multiple similar
                     variants"
     primer_bind     complement(3218..3240)
                     /label=M13/pUC Forward
                     /note="In lacZ gene"
     rep_origin      3367..3822
                     /direction=RIGHT
                     /label=f1 ori
                     /note="f1 bacteriophage origin of replication; arrow
                     indicates direction of (+) strand synthesis"
     primer_bind     complement(3454..3473)
                     /label=F1ori-R
                     /note="F1 origin, reverse primer"
     primer_bind     3664..3685
                     /label=F1ori-F
                     /note="F1 origin, forward primer"
     promoter        3848..3952
                     /gene="bla"
                     /label=AmpR promoter
     CDS             3953..4813
                     /codon_start=1
                     /gene="bla"
                     /product="beta-lactamase"
                     /label=AmpR
                     /note="confers resistance to ampicillin, carbenicillin, and
                     related antibiotics"
                     /translation="MSIQHFRVALIPFFAAFCLPVFAHPETLVKVKDAEDQLGARVGYI
                     ELDLNSGKILESFRPEERFPMMSTFKVLLCGAVLSRIDAGQEQLGRRIHYSQNDLVEYS
                     PVTEKHLTDGMTVRELCSAAITMSDNTAANLLLTTIGGPKELTAFLHNMGDHVTRLDRW
                     EPELNEAIPNDERDTTMPVAMATTLRKLLTGELLTLASRQQLIDWMEADKVAGPLLRSA
                     LPAGWFIADKSGAGERGSRGIIAALGPDGKPSRIVVIYTTGSQATMDERNRQIAEIGAS
                     LIKHW"
     primer_bind     complement(4171..4190)
                     /label=Amp-R
                     /note="Ampicillin resistance gene, reverse primer"
     rep_origin      4984..5572
                     /direction=RIGHT
                     /label=ori
                     /note="high-copy-number ColE1/pMB1/pBR322/pUC origin of
                     replication"
     primer_bind     5473..5492
                     /label=pBR322ori-F
                     /note="pBR322 origin, forward primer"
     primer_bind     5726..5743
                     /label=L4440
                     /note="L4440 vector, forward primer"
     protein_bind    5860..5881
                     /label=CAP binding site
                     /bound_moiety="E. coli catabolite activator protein"
                     /note="CAP binding activates transcription in the presence
                     of cAMP."
     promoter        5896..5926
                     /label=lac promoter
                     /note="promoter for the E. coli lac operon"
     protein_bind    5934..5950
                     /label=lac operator
                     /bound_moiety="lac repressor encoded by lacI"
                     /note="The lac repressor binds to the lac operator to
                     inhibit transcription in E. coli. This inhibition can be
                     relieved by adding lactose or
                     isopropyl-beta-D-thiogalactopyranoside (IPTG)."
     primer_bind     5939..5961
                     /label=M13/pUC Reverse
                     /note="In lacZ gene"
     primer_bind     5958..5974
                     /label=M13 rev
                     /note="common sequencing primer, one of multiple similar
                     variants"
     primer_bind     5958..5974
                     /label=M13 Reverse
                     /note="In lacZ gene. Also called M13-rev"
     primer_bind     5993..6013
                     /label=T3
                     /note="T3 promoter, forward primer"
     promoter        5995..6013
                     /label=T3 promoter
                     /note="promoter for bacteriophage T3 RNA polymerase"
     promoter        6041..6267
                     /label=RSV promoter
                     /note="Rous sarcoma virus enhancer/promoter"
     LTR             6268..6448
                     /label=5' LTR (truncated)
                     /note="truncated 5' long terminal repeat (LTR) from HIV-1"
     misc_feature    6495..6620
                     /label=HIV-1 Psi
                     /note="packaging signal of human immunodeficiency virus
                     type 1"
     misc_feature    7113..7346
                     /label=RRE
                     /note="The Rev response element (RRE) of HIV-1 allows for
                     Rev-dependent mRNA export from the nucleus to the
                     cytoplasm."
     CDS             7531..7575
                     /codon_start=1
                     /product="antigenic peptide corresponding to amino acids
                     655 to 669 of the HIV envelope protein gp41 (Lutje Hulsik
                     et al., 2013)"
                     /label=gp41 peptide
                     /note="recognized by the 2H10 single-chain llama nanobody"
                     /translation="KNEQELLELDKWASL"
     promoter        7753..7993
                     /label=U6 promoter
                     /note="RNA polymerase III promoter for human U6 snRNA"
     primer_bind     7753..7773
                     /label=hU6-F
                     /note="Human U6 promoter, forward primer"
     primer_bind     7924..7943
                     /label=LKO.1 5'
                     /note="Human U6 promoter, forward primer"
     misc_RNA        8023..8098
                     /label=gRNA scaffold
                     /note="guide RNA scaffold for the Streptococcus pyogenes
                     CRISPR/Cas9 system"
     misc_feature    8154..8271
                     /label=cPPT/CTS
                     /note="central polypurine tract and central termination
                     sequence of HIV-1"
ORIGIN
        1 cccgggtgca aagatggata aagttttaaa cagagaggaa tctttgcagc taatggacct
       61 tctaggtctt gaaaggagtg ggaattggct ccggtgcccg tcagtgggca gagcgcacat
      121 cgcccacagt ccccgagaag ttggggggag gggtcggcaa ttgatccggt gcctagagaa
      181 ggtggcgcgg ggtaaactgg gaaagtgatg tcgtgtactg gctccgcctt tttcccgagg
      241 gtgggggaga accgtatata agtgcagtag tcgccgtgaa cgttcttttt cgcaacgggt
      301 ttgccgccag aacacaggta agtgccgtgt gtggttcccg cgggcctggc ctctttacgg
      361 gttatggccc ttgcgtgcct tgaattactt ccacctggct gcagtacgtg attcttgatc
      421 ccgagcttcg ggttggaagt gggtgggaga gttcgaggcc ttgcgcttaa ggagcccctt
      481 cgcctcgtgc ttgagttgag gcctggcctg ggcgctgggg ccgccgcgtg cgaatctggt
      541 ggcaccttcg cgcctgtctc gctgctttcg ataagtctct agccatttaa aatttttgat
      601 gacctgctgc gacgcttttt ttctggcaag atagtcttgt aaatgcgggc caagatctgc
      661 acactggtat ttcggttttt ggggccgcgg gcggcgacgg ggcccgtgcg tcccagcgca
      721 catgttcggc gaggcggggc ctgcgagcgc ggccaccgag aatcggacgg gggtagtctc
      781 aagctggccg gcctgctctg gtgcctggcc tcgcgccgcc gtgtatcgcc ccgccctggg
      841 cggcaaggct ggcccggtcg gcaccagttg cgtgagcgga aagatggccg cttcccggcc
      901 ctgctgcagg gagctcaaaa tggaggacgc ggcgctcggg agagcgggcg ggtgagtcac
      961 ccacacaaag gaaaagggcc tttccgtcct cagccgtcgc ttcatgtgac tccacggagt
     1021 accgggcgcc gtccaggcac ctcgattagt tctcgagctt ttggagtacg tcgtctttag
     1081 gttgggggga ggggttttat gcgatggagt ttccccacac tgagtgggtg gagactgaag
     1141 ttaggccagc ttggcacttg atgtaattct ccttggaatt tgcccttttt gagtttggat
     1201 cttggttcat tctcaagcct cagacagtgg ttcaaagttt ttttcttcca tttcaggtgt
     1261 cgtgacgtac ggccaccatg accgagtaca agcccacggt gcgcctcgcc acccgcgacg
     1321 acgtccccag ggccgtacgc accctcgccg ccgcgttcgc cgactacccc gccacgcgcc
     1381 acaccgtcga tccggaccgc cacatcgagc gggtcaccga gctgcaagaa ctcttcctca
     1441 cgcgcgtcgg gctcgacatc ggcaaggtgt gggtcgcgga cgacggcgcc gccgtggcgg
     1501 tctggaccac gccggagagc gtcgaagcgg gggcggtgtt cgccgagatc ggcccgcgca
     1561 tggccgagtt gagcggttcc cggctggccg cgcagcaaca gatggaaggc ctcctggcgc
     1621 cgcaccggcc caaggagccc gcgtggttcc tggccaccgt cggagtctcg cccgaccacc
     1681 agggcaaggg tctgggcagc gccgtcgtgc tccccggagt ggaggcggcc gagcgcgccg
     1741 gggtgcccgc cttcctggag acctccgcgc cccgcaacct ccccttctac gagcggctcg
     1801 gcttcaccgt caccgccgac gtcgaggtgc ccgaaggacc gcgcacctgg tgcatgaccc
     1861 gcaagcccgg tgcctgaacg cgttaagtcg acaatcaacc tctggattac aaaatttgtg
     1921 aaagattgac tggtattctt aactatgttg ctccttttac gctatgtgga tacgctgctt
     1981 taatgccttt gtatcatgct attgcttccc gtatggcttt cattttctcc tccttgtata
     2041 aatcctggtt gctgtctctt tatgaggagt tgtggcccgt tgtcaggcaa cgtggcgtgg
     2101 tgtgcactgt gtttgctgac gcaaccccca ctggttgggg cattgccacc acctgtcagc
     2161 tcctttccgg gactttcgct ttccccctcc ctattgccac ggcggaactc atcgccgcct
     2221 gccttgcccg ctgctggaca ggggctcggc tgttgggcac tgacaattcc gtggtgttgt
     2281 cggggaaatc atcgtccttt ccttggctgc tcgcctgtgt tgccacctgg attctgcgcg
     2341 ggacgtcctt ctgctacgtc ccttcggccc tcaatccagc ggaccttcct tcccgcggcc
     2401 tgctgccggc tctgcggcct cttccgcgtc ttcgccttcg ccctcagacg agtcggatct
     2461 ccctttgggc cgcctccccg cgtcgacttt aagaccaatg acttacaagg cagctgtaga
     2521 tcttagccac tttttaaaag aaaagggggg actggaaggg ctaattcact cccaacgaag
     2581 acaagatctg ctttttgctt gtactgggtc tctctggtta gaccagatct gagcctggga
     2641 gctctctggc taactaggga acccactgct taagcctcaa taaagcttgc cttgagtgct
     2701 tcaagtagtg tgtgcccgtc tgttgtgtga ctctggtaac tagagatccc tcagaccctt
     2761 ttagtcagtg tggaaaatct ctagcagtac gtatagtagt tcatgtcatc ttattattca
     2821 gtatttataa cttgcaaaga aatgaatatc agagagtgag aggaacttgt ttattgcagc
     2881 ttataatggt tacaaataaa gcaatagcat cacaaatttc acaaataaag catttttttc
     2941 actgcattct agttgtggtt tgtccaaact catcaatgta tcttatcatg tctggctcta
     3001 gctatcccgc ccctaactcc gcccatcccg cccctaactc cgcccagttc cgcccattct
     3061 ccgccccatg gctgactaat tttttttatt tatgcagagg ccgaggccgc ctcggcctct
     3121 gagctattcc agaagtagtg aggaggcttt tttggaggcc tagggacgta cccaattcgc
     3181 cctatagtga gtcgtattac gcgcgctcac tggccgtcgt tttacaacgt cgtgactggg
     3241 aaaaccctgg cgttacccaa cttaatcgcc ttgcagcaca tccccctttc gccagctggc
     3301 gtaatagcga agaggcccgc accgatcgcc cttcccaaca gttgcgcagc ctgaatggcg
     3361 aatgggnnnn nnnnnnnnnn nnnnnnnnnn nnnnnnnnnn nnnnnnnnnn nnnnnnnnnn
     3421 nnnnnnnnnn nnnnnnnnnn nnnnnnnnnn nnnnnnnnnn nnnnnnnnnn nnnnnnnnnn
     3481 nnnnnnnnnn cnnnnnnnnn nnnnnnnnnn nnnnnnnnnn nnnnnnnnnn nnnnnnnnnn
     3541 nnnnnnnnnn nnnnnnnnnn nnnnnnnnnn nnnnnnnnnn nnannnnnnn nnnnnnnnnn
     3601 nnnnnnnnnn nnnnnnnnnn nnnnnnnnnn nncctttgac gttggagtcc acgttcttta
     3661 atagtggact cttgttccaa actggaacaa cactcaaccc tatctcggtc tattcttttg
     3721 atttataagg gattttgccg atttcggcct attggttaaa aaatgagctg atttaacaaa
     3781 aatttaacgc gaattttaac aaaatattaa cgcttacaat ttaggtggca cttttcgggg
     3841 aaatgtgcgc ggaaccccta tttgtttatt tttctaaata cattcaaata tgtatccgct
     3901 catgagacaa taaccctgat aaatgcttca ataatattga aaaaggaaga gtatgagtat
     3961 tcaacatttc cgtgtcgccc ttattccctt ttttgcggca ttttgccttc ctgtttttgc
     4021 tcacccagaa acgctggtga aagtaaaaga tgctgaagat cagttgggtg cacgagtggg
     4081 ttacatcgaa ctggatctca acagcggtaa gatccttgag agttttcgcc ccgaagaacg
     4141 ttttccaatg atgagcactt ttaaagttct gctatgtggc gcggtattat cccgtattga
     4201 cgccgggcaa gagcaactcg gtcgccgcat acactattct cagaatgact tggttgagta
     4261 ctcaccagtc acagaaaagc atcttacgga tggcatgaca gtaagagaat tatgcagtgc
     4321 tgccataacc atgagtgata acactgcggc caacttactt ctgacaacga tcggaggacc
     4381 gaaggagcta accgcttttt tgcacaacat gggggatcat gtaactcgcc ttgatcgttg
     4441 ggaaccggag ctgaatgaag ccataccaaa cgacgagcgt gacaccacga tgcctgtagc
     4501 aatggcaaca acgttgcgca aactattaac tggcgaacta cttactctag cttcccggca
     4561 acaattaata gactggatgg aggcggataa agttgcagga ccacttctgc gctcggccct
     4621 tccggctggc tggtttattg ctgataaatc tggagccggt gagcgtgggt ctcgcggtat
     4681 cattgcagca ctggggccag atggtaagcc ctcccgtatc gtagttatct acacgacggg
     4741 gagtcaggca actatggatg aacgaaatag acagatcgct gagataggtg cctcactgat
     4801 taagcattgg taactgtcag accaagttta ctcatatata ctttagattg atttaaaact
     4861 tcatttttaa tttaaaagga tctaggtgaa gatccttttt gataatctca tgaccaaaat
     4921 cccttaacgt gagttttcgt tccactgagc gtcagacccc gtagaaaaga tcaaaggatc
     4981 ttcttgagat cctttttttc tgcgcgtaat ctgctgcttg caaacaaaaa aaccaccgct
     5041 accagcggtg gtttgtttgc cggatcaaga gctaccaact ctttttccga aggtaactgg
     5101 cttcagcaga gcgcagatac caaatactgt tcttctagtg tagccgtagt taggccacca
     5161 cttcaagaac tctgtagcac cgcctacata cctcgctctg ctaatcctgt taccagtggc
     5221 tgctgccagt ggcgataagt cgtgtcttac cgggttggac tcaagacgat agttaccgga
     5281 taaggcgcag cggtcgggct gaacgggggg ttcgtgcaca cagcccagct tggagcgaac
     5341 gacctacacc gaactgagat acctacagcg tgagctatga gaaagcgcca cgcttcccga
     5401 agggagaaag gcggacaggt atccggtaag cggcagggtc ggaacaggag agcgcacgag
     5461 ggagcttcca gggggaaacg cctggtatct ttatagtcct gtcgggtttc gccacctctg
     5521 acttgagcgt cgatttttgt gatgctcgtc aggggggcgg agcctatgga aaaacgccag
     5581 caacgcggcc tttttacggt tcctggcctt ttgctggcct tttgctcaca tgttctttcc
     5641 tgcgttatcc cctgattctg tggataaccg tattaccgcc tttgagtgag ctgataccgc
     5701 tcgccgcagc cgaacgaccg agcgcagcga gtcagtgagc gaggaagcgg aagagcgccc
     5761 aatacgcaaa ccgcctctcc ccgcgcgttg gccgattcat taatgcagct ggcacgacag
     5821 gtttcccgac tggaaagcgg gcagtgagcg caacgcaatt aatgtgagtt agctcactca
     5881 ttaggcaccc caggctttac actttatgct tccggctcgt atgttgtgtg gaattgtgag
     5941 cggataacaa tttcacacag gaaacagcta tgaccatgat tacgccaagc gcgcaattaa
     6001 ccctcactaa agggaacaaa agctggagct gcaagcttaa tgtagtctta tgcaatactc
     6061 ttgtagtctt gcaacatggt aacgatgagt tagcaacatg ccttacaagg agagaaaaag
     6121 caccgtgcat gccgattggt ggaagtaagg tggtacgatc gtgccttatt aggaaggcaa
     6181 cagacgggtc tgacatggat tggacgaacc actgaattgc cgcattgcag agatattgta
     6241 tttaagtgcc tagctcgata cataaacggg tctctctggt tagaccagat ctgagcctgg
     6301 gagctctctg gctaactagg gaacccactg cttaagcctc aataaagctt gccttgagtg
     6361 cttcaagtag tgtgtgcccg tctgttgtgt gactctggta actagagatc cctcagaccc
     6421 ttttagtcag tgtggaaaat ctctagcagt ggcgcccgaa cagggacttg aaagcgaaag
     6481 ggaaaccaga ggagctctct cgacgcagga ctcggcttgc tgaagcgcgc acggcaagag
     6541 gcgaggggcg gcgactggtg agtacgccaa aaattttgac tagcggaggc tagaaggaga
     6601 gagatgggtg cgagagcgtc agtattaagc gggggagaat tagatcgcga tgggaaaaaa
     6661 ttcggttaag gccaggggga aagaaaaaat ataaattaaa acatatagta tgggcaagca
     6721 gggagctaga acgattcgca gttaatcctg gcctgttaga aacatcagaa ggctgtagac
     6781 aaatactggg acagctacaa ccatcccttc agacaggatc agaagaactt agatcattat
     6841 ataatacagt agcaaccctc tattgtgtgc atcaaaggat agagataaaa gacaccaagg
     6901 aagctttaga caagatagag gaagagcaaa acaaaagtaa gaccaccgca cagcaagcgg
     6961 ccgctgatct tcagacctgg aggaggagat atgagggaca attggagaag tgaattatat
     7021 aaatataaag tagtaaaaat tgaaccatta ggagtagcac ccaccaaggc aaagagaaga
     7081 gtggtgcaga gagaaaaaag agcagtggga ataggagctt tgttccttgg gttcttggga
     7141 gcagcaggaa gcactatggg cgcagcgtca atgacgctga cggtacaggc cagacaatta
     7201 ttgtctggta tagtgcagca gcagaacaat ttgctgaggg ctattgaggc gcaacagcat
     7261 ctgttgcaac tcacagtctg gggcatcaag cagctccagg caagaatcct ggctgtggaa
     7321 agatacctaa aggatcaaca gctcctgggg atttggggtt gctctggaaa actcatttgc
     7381 accactgctg tgccttggaa tgctagttgg agtaataaat ctctggaaca gatttggaat
     7441 cacacgacct ggatggagtg ggacagagaa attaacaatt acacaagctt aatacactcc
     7501 ttaattgaag aatcgcaaaa ccagcaagaa aagaatgaac aagaattatt ggaattagat
     7561 aaatgggcaa gtttgtggaa ttggtttaac ataacaaatt ggctgtggta tataaaatta
     7621 ttcataatga tagtaggagg cttggtaggt ttaagaatag tttttgctgt actttctata
     7681 gtgaatagag ttaggcaggg atattcacca ttatcgtttc agacccacct cccaaccccg
     7741 aggggaccca gagagggcct atttcccatg attccttcat atttgcatat acgatacaag
     7801 gctgttagag agataattag aattaatttg actgtaaaca caaagatatt agtacaaaat
     7861 acgtgacgta gaaagtaata atttcttggg tagtttgcag ttttaaaatt atgttttaaa
     7921 atggactatc atatgcttac cgtaacttga aagtatttcg atttcttggc tttatatatc
     7981 ttgtggaaag gacgaaacac cgaaagacag gttgctcaaa aggttttaga gctagaaata
     8041 gcaagttaaa ataaggctag tccgttatca acttgaaaaa gtggcaccga gtcggtgctt
     8101 ttttaagctt ggcgtaacta gatcttgaga caaatggcag tattcatcca caattttaaa
     8161 agaaaagggg ggattggggg gtacagtgca ggggaaagaa tagtagacat aatagcaaca
     8221 gacatacaaa ctaaagaatt acaaaaacaa attacaaaaa ttcaaaattt tcgggtttat
     8281 tacagggaca gcagagatcc actttggcgc cggctcgagg ggg
//
