>Addgene plasmid #75579 | TTK gRNA (BRDN0001145152) | depositor partial sequence | sequence record 143039 | Target Sequence
AAAGACAGGTTGCTCAAAAG
