>Addgene plasmid #75579 | TTK gRNA (BRDN0001145152) | addgene partial sequence | sequence record 184153 | hU6-F
AGAAAGTAATAATTTCTTGGGTAGTTTGCAGTTTTAAAATTATGTTTTAAAATGGACTATCATATGCTTA
CCGTAACTTGAAAGTATTTCGATTTCTTGGCTTTATATATCTTGTGGAAAGGACGAAACACCGAAAGACA
GGTTGCTCAAAAGGTTTTAGAGCTAGAAATAGCAAGTTAAAATAAGGCTAGTCCGTTATCAACTTGAAAA
AGTGGCACCGAGTCGGTGCTTTTTTAAGCTTGGCGTAACTAGATCTTGAGACAAATGGCAGTATTCATCC
ACAATTTTAAAAGAAAAGGGGGGATTGGGGGGTACAGTGCAGGGGAAAGAATAGTAGACATAATAGCAAC
AGACATACAAACTAAAGAATTACAAAAACAAATTACAAAAATTCAAAATTTTCGGGTTTATTACAGGGAC
AGCAGAGATCCACTTTGGCGCCGGCTCGAGGGGGCCCGGGTGCAAAGATGGATAAAGTTTTAAACAGAGA
GGAATCTTTGCAGCTAATGGACCTTCTAGGTCTTGAAAGGAGTGGGAATTGGCTCCGGTGCCCGTCAGTG
GGCAGAGCGC
